>Addgene plasmid #240746 | BCTV-CS-pUPD2 | addgene full sequence | sequence record 482055 | Addgene NGS Result
TCGGGTATAATATTTATTATTAATAATGAAATTAGTACAAGTTCATTGCAACACTCTGGTTCTGAATTAC
ACTTGATACAAAATTAAATTCTTCATACAGGACATGATTTAAACCTCTAATTACATTATTAATACAAATT
AAACCTAGATTATCCAAGTATATCTCTAGTCTCTTTTTCAAGACCTTCAAGAAACGGGGTCCAGTCAATA
TCCTGTTCGATCCGGTTATCGTTAGCTCTATCCAGCACTTGTGAAGATTCAACGCTCTCCGGAGGTTGTA
GTTGAATCGGATTTGTATCTTCAGTTGATAGATTGGCCCGTATCTCTCGAACCATAGGAGTTTCATATAC
AGTGGATTCGGTACACTCTCGAATTCCACGGAATTTGTTGCCTGATGGAGAGTAATAGGTTCTCCTGTGC
GAAAATCCTCTATTACACTCATGGTGTATTGTGAAGTGGCAGTTACAGGGTAGAGTCACCTTGCGAGGAT
GCTTCTGCTTGGTTATTAAAGAGCGGACCTTGGAGTTTGCAGAAGGTTGAATTATGTAATGTCCAGGACT
TAAGGGCTTCATTTTCTGGTTTTTCAAGAAATTGTTGGTATGAGCTCTCAGGTCCTGGATTGCATAATAT
AATGCAGGGGATACCACCTTTAATGACACGTGGTTTTCCATACTTTAAGTTTGTCTGCCACTCCTTTTGT
GCTCCAATAAGGTGCTTCCAGTGTTTCATCTTTAAGTAAGTGGGATCTACGTCATCAATGACGTTGTATT
CCACTTCATCATAATATGTTCTAAGGCTAAAATCTAAATGCCCTGTGATGTAATTGTGGGCCCCTAAAGA
TCTAGCCCACATAGTCTTCCCTGTTCTTGAATCACCCTCTACTATGATACTATTATATCTTAAAGGCCGC
GCAGCGGCATCAACCCCAAAATATGCATCAGCCCATTCTTGCATTTCCTCAGGAACGTTTGTGAATGAGG
ACAGAGGAAATAGTGGAGTCCATGGATCAGGTGCCCTCTGAAATATCTTTTGAGCATTGTTCAAAAGATT
GTGATGTTGAAGGAAGTAATCCTTTGGTTGTTCTTCCTTCAATATTTGAAGTGCTTGTTCAAGAGAAGTT
GCGTTTAACGCCTTGGCATATGAGTCGTTAGCTGTCTGTTGACCTCCTCTAGCACTTCTACCGTCGATCT
GGAATTCCCCCCATTCAATTGTGTCTCCGTCCTTGTCGACGTAGGACTTGACGTCGGAGCTGGATTTAGC
TCCCTGAATGTTCGGATGGAAATGTGCTGACCTGGTTGGGGATACCAGGTCGAATAATCTGATATTTGTG
ATCTGAACTTTTCCTTCGAGTTGAAGCAGGACGTGGAGATGAGGTTGCCCATCTTCGTGTAGCTCTCTGG
CAATTTTAATATATTTTTTATTAGATGAAAGTTGTATTCCTTGAATTTGCTCAAGAGCTTCTTCTTTTGA
AAGAGAACACTGAGGATATGTAAGAAATATGTTTTTTGCTTGAATACGAAATCTTTTAGTAGGAGGCATT
GGACTCCGATGACGTGGCTTAGCATATTAACATATCTATTGGAGTATTGGAGTACTATATATAGTAGTAC
AACTCTCATAAGGGCCATCCGTTATAATATTACCGGATGGCCCGAAAAAAATGGGCAACCAATCAAAACG
TGACACGTGGAAGGGTACTGTAGAATGATGTGACGTTTTTGAGCGGGAAACTTCCTGAAGAAGATTCCTT
TCAGATAAGATTTGTTGACTGGTCAATAGAAGGGGACAACTTTATTAAAGTAACTTTACTTTATTAAAAG
TAAAGTTAGTGGGCCCCACAGGAAACTTGCTCAGCAAGTTTTAAGTGGGCCCCACAGGAAACTTGCTCAG
CAAGTTTTAACTGGGCCCCGCAGGAAACTTGCTCAGCAAGTTTTGCATTATGTCGTTTTATATACGTTAT
TTTTACATGTATATCGCTTGAGACCACTCATCGCGACTAGTAGCGGCCGCTGCAGTCCGGCAAAAAAGGG
CAAGGTGTCACCACCCTGCCCTTTTTCTTTAAAACCGAAAAGATTACTTCGCGTTATGCAGGCTTCCTCG
CTCACTGACTCGCTGCGCTCGGTCGTTCGGCTGCGGCGAGCGGTATCAGCTCACTCAAAGGCGGTAATAC
GGTTATCCACAGAATCAGGGGATAACGCAGGAAAGAACATGTGAGCAAAAGGCCAGCAAAAGGCCAGGAA
CCGTAAAAAGGCCGCGTTGCTGGCGTTTTTCCACAGGCTCCGCCCCCCTGACGAGCATCACAAAAATCGA
CGCTCAAGTCAGAGGTGGCGAAACCCGACAGGACTATAAAGATACCAGGCGTTTCCCCCTGGAAGCTCCC
TCGTGCGCTCTCCTGTTCCGACCCTGCCGCTTACCGGATACCTGTCCGCCTTTCTCCCTTCGGGAAGCGT
GGCGCTTTCTCATAGCTCACGCTGTAGGTATCTCAGTTCGGTGTAGGTCGTTCGCTCCAAGCTGGGCTGT
GTGCACGAACCCCCCGTTCAGCCCGACCGCTGCGCCTTATCCGGTAACTATCGTCTTGAGTCCAACCCGG
TAAGACACGACTTATCGCCACTGGCAGCAGCCACTGGTAACAGGATTAGCAGAGCGAGGTATGTAGGCGG
TGCTACAGAGTTCTTGAAGTGGTGGCCTAACTACGGCTACACTAGAAGAACAGTATTTGGTATCTGCGCT
CTGCTGAAGCCAGTTACCTTCGGAAAAAGAGTTGGTAGCTCTTGATCCGGCAAACAAACCACCGCTGGTA
GCGGTGGTTTTTTTGTTTGCAAGCAGCAGATTACGCGCAGAAAAAAAGGATCTCAAGAAGATCCTTTGAT
CTTTTCTACGGGGTCTGACGCTCAGTGGAACGAAAACTCACGTTAAGGGATTTTGGTCATGAGATTATCA
AAAAGGATCTTCACCTAGATCCTTTTAAATTAAAAATGAAGTTTTAAATCAATCTAAAGTATATATGAGT
AAACTTGGTCTGACAGCTCGAGGCTTGGATTCTCACCAATAAAAAACGCCCGGCGGCAACCGAGCGTTCT
GAACAAATCCAGATGGAGTTCTGAGGTCATTACTGGATCTATCAACAGGAGTCCAAGCGAGCTCGATATC
AAATTACGCCCCGCCCTGCCACTCGTCGCAGTACTGTTGTAATTCATTAAGCATTCTGCCGACATGGAAG
CCATCACAAACGGCATGATGAACCTGAATCGCCAGCGGCATCAGCACCTTGTCGCCTTGCGTATAATATT
TGCCCATGGTGAAAACGGGGGCGAAGAAGTTGTCCATATTGGCCACGTTTAAATCAAAACTGGTGAAACT
CACCCAGGGATTGGCTGATACGAAAAACATATTCTCAATAAACCCTTTAGGGAAATAGGCCAGGTTTTCA
CCGTAACACGCCACATCTTGCGAATATATGTGTAGAAACTGCCGGAAATCGTCGTGGTATTCACTCCAGA
GTGATGAAAACGTTTCAGTTTGCTCATGGAAAACGGTGTAACAAGGGTGAACACTATCCCATATCACCAG
CTCACCGTCTTTCATTGCCATACGAAATTCCGGATGAGCATTCATCAGGCGGGCAAGAATGTGAATAAAG
GCCGGATAAAACTTGTGCTTATTTTTCTTTACGGTCTTTAAAAAGGCCGTAATATCCAGCTGAACGGTCT
GGTTATAGGTACATTGAGCAACTGACTGAAATGCCTCAAAATGTTCTTTACGATGCCATTGGGATATATC
AACGGTGGTATATCCAGTGATTTTTTTCTCCATTTTAGCTTCCTTAGCTCCTGAAAATCTCGATAACTCA
AAAAATACGCCCGGTAGTGATCTTATTTCATTATGGTGAAAGTTGGAACCTCTTACGTGCCCGATCAACT
CGAGTGCCACCTGACGTCTAAGAAACCATTATTATCATGACATTAACCTATAAAAATAGGCGTATCACGA
GGCAGAATTTCAGATAAAAAAAATCCTTAGCTTTCGCTAAGGATGATTTCTGGAATTCGCGGCCGCTTCT
AGAGCGATGAGTGGTC
Features (pLannotate 1.2.2; 10 found; start..end, strand, type, name):
    153..671     -  CDS            C2_BCTVC: Experimental evidence at protein level: Swiss-Prot protein existence level 1. Acts as a suppressor of RNA-mediated gene silencing, also known as post-transcriptional gene silencing (PTGS), a mechanism of plant viral defense that limits the accumulation of viral RNAs. Suppresses the host RNA silencing by inhibiting adenosine kinase 2 (ADK2), a kinase involved in a general methylation pathway. Also suppresses the host basal defense by interacting with and inhibiting SNF1 kinase, a key regulator of cell metabolism implicated in innate antiviral defense. Determines pathogenicity. From Beet curly t
   1128..1382    -  CDS            AC4_BCTVC: Experimental evidence at protein level: Swiss-Prot protein existence level 1. Major determinant of pathogenesis that affects the hyperplastic response of the host to viral infection. Mediates the induction of cell division in permissive cells, mainly in phloem. May act as a suppressor of RNA-mediated gene silencing, also known as post- transcriptional gene silencing (PTGS), a mechanism of plant viral defense that limits the accumulation of viral RNAs. From Beet curly top virus (strain California/Logan) (BCTV).
   1996..2015    +  misc_feature   BioBrick suffix: universal suffix for all parts
   2016..2073    +  terminator     his operon terminator: This putative transcriptin terminator from the E. coli his operon has a 2-bp deletion introduced during synthesis. Its efficiency has not been determined.
   2268..2856    -  rep_origin     ori: high-copy-number ColE1/pMB1/pBR322/pUC origin of replication
   3039..3133    -  terminator     lambda t0 terminator: transcription terminator from phage lambda
   3157..3813    -  CDS            cat: CAT_ECOLX - Experimental evidence at protein level: Swiss-Prot protein existence level 1. This enzyme is an effector of chloramphenicol resistance in bacteria. From Escherichia coli. This protein is used as a marker in many commonly used cloning vectors, such as pACYC184.
   3814..3911    -  promoter       cat promoter: promoter of the E. coli cat gene encoding chloramphenicol acetyltransferase
   3997..4040    -  terminator     bacterial terminator: putative bacterial transcription terminator
   4043..4064    +  misc_feature   BioBrick prefix: BioBrick prefix for parts that do not start with "ATG"
