[The description below was written by a language model from this plasmid's Addgene catalogue record and pLannotate feature annotations shown in this document.]
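Description:
BCTV-CS-pUPD2 is a GoldenBraid level-0 part plasmid in which the complementary-sense region of Beet curly top virus (BCTV), a geminivirus, has been domesticated into the pUPD2 entry vector by Golden Gate cloning. The 4,076-nt plasmid is a bacterial storage and assembly vector rather than an expression or plant transformation vector. It replicates in E. coli from a high-copy ColE1/pUC-type origin and is selected with chloramphenicol through a cat gene driven by its own promoter and followed by the lambda t0 terminator. Additional bacterial terminators and BioBrick prefix and suffix remnants flank the cloning site, insulating the insert from backbone transcription.

The insert is described as the BCTV complementary-sense ORFs, carried with "C1" GoldenBraid grammar, meaning its flanking overhangs assign it a defined position in the standard hierarchical assembly scheme so it can be combined with other parts by type IIS restriction-ligation. Automated annotation recognised only two of the viral reading frames: C2, a suppressor of RNA silencing and host basal defence that acts on adenosine kinase and SNF1 kinase, and C4, a pathogenicity determinant linked to induction of host cell division. In geminiviruses this genomic region typically also encodes the replication initiator and replication enhancer proteins, and the unannotated span around the two called ORFs leaves room for them, but the feature table does not call them, so their presence cannot be confirmed from the record. No plant promoter or terminator is annotated.

According to the associated work, the part belongs to a modular toolkit for building geminivirus-based vectors for high cargo expression and gene targeting in plants, where it would presumably supply the viral complementary-sense functions.
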