Addgene plasmid #240746: BCTV-CS-pUPD2
Purpose: BCTV complementary sense ORFs with C1 Goldenbraid grammar
Depositing lab: Jose Alonso. Depositing organization: North Carolina State University. Publication: Development of Modular Geminivirus-Based Vectors for High Cargo Expression and Gene Targeting in Plants. Neubauer M, Vollen K, Zhao C, Ascencio-Ibanez JT, Hanley-Bowdoin L, Stepanova AN, Alonso JM. Plant Biotechnol J. 2025 Sep 21. doi: 10.1111/pbi.70320. PubMed 40976866.
Backbone
  Vector backbone: pUPD2
  Vector type: Synthetic Biology
Growth in bacteria
  Bacterial resistance: Chloramphenicol, 25 μg/mL
  Growth temperature: 37°C
  Growth strain: DH5alpha
  Copy number: High Copy
Gene/Insert
  Gene/Insert name: BCTV CS
  Species: Beet Curly Top Virus
  Cloning method: Golden Gate
Terms and licenses: Academic/Nonprofit Terms; Industry Terms: Not Available to Industry
How to cite: BCTV-CS-pUPD2 was a gift from Jose Alonso (Addgene plasmid # 240746 ; http://n2t.net/addgene:240746 ; RRID:Addgene_240746)
